Addgene plasmid #148406: pAc5.1C-Fluc-MtoL-V5-5BoxB-A95-HhR_AC
Purpose: Insect Expression of 5BoxB-A95-HhR
Depositing lab: Elisa Izaurralde. Depositing organization: Max Planck Institute for Developmental Biology. Publication: miRISC and the CCR4-NOT complex silence mRNA targets independently of 43S ribosomal scanning. Kuzuoglu-Ozturk D, Bhandari D, Huntzinger E, Fauser M, Helms S, Izaurralde E. EMBO J. 2016 Jun 1;35(11):1186-203. doi: 10.15252/embj.201592901. Epub 2016 Mar 23. PubMed 27009120.
Backbone
  Vector backbone: Unknown
  Vector type: Insect Expression
Growth in bacteria
  Bacterial resistance: Ampicillin, 100 μg/mL
  Growth temperature: 37°C
  Growth strain: DH5alpha
  Copy number: Low Copy
Gene/Insert
  Gene/Insert name: 5BoxB-A95-HhR
  Species: Other
  Cloning method: Unknown
Terms and licenses: Academic/Nonprofit Terms; Industry Terms: Not Available to Industry
Depositor comments: Plasmids from this collection were made available to the research community and donated after the lab closed. Please note that the sequence provided by the depositing laboratory may be theoretical/predicted or based on Sanger sequencing results. There may be discrepancies between sequencing results obtained by Addgene and the depositor sequence. If an Addgene verified sequence is not available, please contact before placing your order to request that our lab fully sequence the plasmid.
How to cite: pAc5.1C-Fluc-MtoL-V5-5BoxB-A95-HhR_AC was a gift from Elisa Izaurralde (Addgene plasmid # 148406 ; http://n2t.net/addgene:148406 ; RRID:Addgene_148406)
