[The description below was written by a language model from this plasmid's Addgene catalogue record and pLannotate feature annotations shown in this document.]
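Description:
pAc5.1C-Fluc-MtoL-V5-5BoxB-A95-HhR_AC is a 7.3 kb insect expression plasmid that encodes a firefly luciferase tethering reporter for use in Drosophila cells. The catalogue lists the backbone as unknown, although the name and the annotated Drosophila actin 5C (Ac5) promoter point to a pAc5.1-type vector. In bacteria it is maintained through a ColE1/pUC-family origin and selected with ampicillin via the β-lactamase gene and its own promoter. The origin is annotated as high-copy, whereas the depositor lists the plasmid as low copy. A fragment of a tetracycline resistance gene is also annotated, and it appears to be a non-functional remnant.

The constitutive Ac5 promoter drives firefly luciferase fused at its C-terminus to a V5 epitope tag. "MtoL" in the name suggests methionine-to-leucine substitution(s) in the luciferase, but the record does not define this. Downstream of the coding region, the 3′ UTR carries five boxB hairpins, which are binding sites for the λN peptide, so any protein expressed as a λN fusion can be recruited to the reporter mRNA. The name indicates that these are followed by an encoded tract of 95 adenosines (A95), not annotated as a feature, and then a hammerhead ribozyme from the tobacco ringspot virus satellite RNA. Self-cleavage by the ribozyme would be expected to produce a transcript whose 3′ end is a DNA-encoded poly(A) stretch instead of one made by cleavage and polyadenylation. The short β-globin and SV40 poly(A) fragments and the second V5 match look like partial or residual vector sequences.

The associated study examined silencing of mRNA targets by miRISC and the CCR4-NOT complex. That fits use of this reporter in λN-tethering assays that measure how recruited factors affect translation and mRNA stability. The depositor sequence may be theoretical rather than fully verified.
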