Features (pLannotate 1.2.2; 16 found; start..end, strand, type, name):
     56..2568    +  promoter       Ac5 promoter: Drosophila melanogaster actin 5C promoter
   2594..4240    +  CDS            luciferase: firefly luciferase; luc
   4241..4282    +  CDS            V5 tag: epitope tag from simian virus 5
   4298..4325    +  polyA_signal   β-globin poly(A) (fragment): human β-globin polyadenylation signal
   4332..4350    +  protein_bind   boxB: λ N peptide binding site consisting of an RNA hairpin within the N-utliization (nut) site of the λ bacteriophage transcript (Tan and Frankel, 1995) λN peptide
   4374..4392    +  protein_bind   boxB: λ N peptide binding site consisting of an RNA hairpin within the N-utliization (nut) site of the λ bacteriophage transcript (Tan and Frankel, 1995) λN peptide
   4398..4416    +  protein_bind   boxB: λ N peptide binding site consisting of an RNA hairpin within the N-utliization (nut) site of the λ bacteriophage transcript (Tan and Frankel, 1995) λN peptide
   4456..4474    +  protein_bind   boxB: λ N peptide binding site consisting of an RNA hairpin within the N-utliization (nut) site of the λ bacteriophage transcript (Tan and Frankel, 1995) λN peptide
   4480..4498    +  protein_bind   boxB: λ N peptide binding site consisting of an RNA hairpin within the N-utliization (nut) site of the λ bacteriophage transcript (Tan and Frankel, 1995) λN peptide
   4534..4575    +  CDS            V5 tag: epitope tag from simian virus 5
   4675..4773    -  polyA_signal   SV40 poly(A) signal (fragment): SV40 polyadenylation signal
   4904..4955    +  misc_RNA       sTRSV HHRz: hammerhead ribozyme from the tobacco ringspot virus satellite RNA (Khvorova et al., 2003)
   4982..5430    +  CDS            TcR (fragment): tetracycline efflux protein; tet; confers resistance to tetracycline
   5476..6064    -  rep_origin     ori: high-copy-number ColE1/pMB1/pBR322/pUC origin of replication
   6235..7095    -  CDS            AmpR: β-lactamase; bla; confers resistance to ampicillin, carbenicillin, and related antibiotics
   7096..7200    -  promoter       AmpR promoter: bla
>Addgene plasmid #148406 | pAc5.1C-Fluc-MtoL-V5-5BoxB-A95-HhR_AC | depositor full sequence | sequence record 290854 | Full Sequence
CTTCAAGGAATTAATTCTATATTCTAAAAACACAAATGATACTTCTAAAAAAAATCATGAATGGCATCAA
CTCTGAATCAAATCTTTGCAGATGCACCTACTTCTCATTTCCACTGTCACATCATTTTTCCAGATCTCGC
TGCCTGTTATGTGGCCCACAAACCAAGACACGTTTTATGGCCATTAAAGCTGGCTGATCGTCGCCAAACA
CCAAATACATATCAATATGTACATTCGAGAAAGAAGCGATCAAAGAAGCGTCTTCGGGCGAGTAGGAGAA
TGCGGAGGAGAAGGAGAACGAGCTGATCTAGTATCTCTCCACAATCCAATGCCAACTGACCAACTGGCCA
TATTCGGAGCAATTTGAAGCCAATTTCCATCGCCTGGCGATCGCTCCATTCTTGGCTATATGTTTTTCAC
CGTTCCCGGGGCCATTTTCAAAGACTCGTCGGTAAGATAAGATTGTGTCACTCGCTGTCTCTCTTCATTT
GTCGAAGAATGCTGAGGAATTTCGCGATGACGTCGGCGAGTATTTTGAAGAATGAGAATAATTTGTATTT
ATACGAAAATCAGTTAGTGGAATTTTCTACAAAAACATGTTATCTATAGATAATTTTGTTGCAAAATATG
TTGACTATGACAAAGATTGTATGTATATACCTTTAATGTATTCTCATTTTCTTATGTATTTATAATGGCA
ATGATGATACTGATGATATTTTAAGATGATGCCAGACCACAGGCTGATTTCTGCGTCTTTTGCCGAACGC
AGTGCATGTGCGGTTGTTGTTTTTTGGAATAGTTTCAATTTTCGGACTGTCCGCTTTGATTTCAGTTTCT
TGGCTTATTCAAAAAGCAAAGTAAAGCCAAAAAAGCGAGATGGCAATACCAAATGCGGCAAAACGGTAGT
GGAAGGAAAGGGGTGCGGGGCAGCGGAAGGAAGGGTGGGGCGGGGCGTGGCGGGGTCTGTGGCTGGGCGC
GACGTCACCGACGTTGGAGCCACTCCTTTGACCATGTGTGCGTGTGTGTATTATTCGTGTCTCGCCACTC
GCCGGTTGTTTTTTTCTTTTTATCTCGCTCTCTCTAGCGCCATCTCGTACGCATGCTCAACGCACCGCAT
GTTGCCGTGTCCTTTATGCGTCATTTTGGCTCGAAATAGGCAATTATTTAAACAAAGATTAGTCAACGAA
AACGCTAAAATAAATAAGTCTACAATATGGTTACTTATTGCCATGTGTGTGCAGCCAACGATAGCAACAA
AAGCAACAACACAGTGGCTTTCCCTCTTTCACTTTTTGTTTGCAAGCGCGTGCGAGCAAGACGGCACGAC
CGGCAAACGCAATTACGCTGACAAAGAGCAGACGAAGTTTTGGCCGAAAAACATCAAGGCGCCTGATACG
AATGCATTTGCAATAACAATTGCGATATTTAATATTGTTTATGAAGCTGTTTGACTTCAAAACACACAAA
AAAAAAAATAAAACAAATTATTTGAAAGAGAATTAGGAATCGGACAGCTTATCGTTACGGGCTAACAGCA
CACCGAGACGAAATAGCTTACCTGACGTCACAGCCTCTGGAAGAACTGCCGCCAAGCAGAGAGAGAGAGA
AAAAGAGGGAGAGCAGCTTAGACCGCATGTGCTTGTGTGTGAGGCGTCTCTCTCTTCGTCTCCTGTTTGC
GCAAACGCATAGACTGCACTGAGAAAATCGATTACCTATTTTTTATGAATGAATATTTGCACTATTACTA
TTCAAAACTATTAAGATAGCAATCACATTCAATAGCCAAATACTATACCACCTGAGCGATGCAACGAAAT
GATCAATTTGAGCAAAAATGCTGCATATTTAGGACGGCATCATTATAGAAATGCTTCTTGCTGTGTACTT
TTCTCTCGTCTGGCAGCTGTTTCGCCGTTATTGTTAAAACCGGCTTAAGTTAGGTGTGTTTTCTACGACT
AGTGATGCCCCTACTAGAAGATGTGTGTTGCACAAATGTCCCTGAATAACCAATTTGAAGTGCAGATAGC
AGTAAACGTAAGCTAATATGAATATTATTTAACTGTAATGTTTTAATATCGCTGGACATTACTAATAAAC
CCACTATAAACACATGTACATATGTATGTTTTGGCATACAATGAGTAGTTGGGGAAAAAATGTGTAAAAG
CACCGTGACCATCACAGCATAAAGATAACCAGCTGAAGTATCGAATATGAGTAACCCCCAAATTGAATCA
CATGCCGCAACTGATAGGACCCATGGAAGTACACTCTTCATGGCGATATACAAGACACACACAAGCACGA
ACACCCAGTTGCGGAGGAAATTCTCCGTAAATGAAAACCCAATCGGCGAACAATTCATACCCATATATGG
TAAAAGTTTTGAACGCGACTTGAGAGCGGAGAGCATTGCGGCTGATAAGGTTTTAGCGCTAAGCGGGCTT
TATAAAACGGGCTGCGGGACCAGTTTTCATATCACTACCGTTTGAGTTCTTGTGCTGTGTGGATACTCCT
CCCGACACAAAGCCGCTCCATCAGCCAGCAGTCGTCTAATCCAGAGACCCCGGATCGGGGTACCAACATG
GCCGAAGACGCCAAAAACATAAAGAAAGGCCCGGCACCATTCTATCCACTAGAGGATGGAACCGCTGGAG
AGCAACTGCATAAGGCTTTGAAGAGATACGCCCTGGTTCCTGGAACAATTGCTTTTACAGATGCACATAT
CGAGGTGAACATCACGTACGCGGAATACTTCGAATTGTCCGTTCGGTTGGCAGAAGCTTTGAAACGATAT
GGGCTGAATACAAATCACAGAATCGTCGTATGCAGTGAAAACTCTCTTCAATTCTTTTTGCCGGTGTTGG
GCGCGTTATTTATCGGAGTTGCAGTTGCGCCCGCGAACGACATTTATAATGAACGTGAATTGCTCAACAG
TTTGAACATTTCGCAGCCTACCGTAGTGTTTGTTTCCAAAAAGGGGTTGCAAAAAATTTTGAACGTGCAA
AAAAAATTACCAATAATCCAGAAAATTATTATCTTGGATTCTAAAACGGATTACCAGGGATTTCAGTCGT
TGTACACGTTCGTCACATCTCATCTACCTCCCGGTTTTAATGAATACGATTTTGTACCAGAGTCCTTTGA
TCGTGACAAAACAATTGCACTGATATTGAACTCCTCTGGATCTACTGGGTTACCTAAGGGTGTGGCCCTT
CCGCATAGAACTGCCTGCGTCAGATTCTCGCATGCCAGAGATCCTATTTTTGGCAATCAAATCATTCCGG
ATACTGCGATTTTAAGTGTTGTTCCATTCCATCACGGTTTTGGATTGTTTACTACACTCGGATATTTGAT
ATGTGGATTTCGAGTCGTCTTATTGTATAGATTTGAAGAAGAGCTGTTTTTACGATCCCTTCAGGATTAC
AAAATTCAAAGTGCGTTGCTAGTACCAACCCTATTTTCATTCTTCGCCAAAAGCACTCTGATTGACAAAT
ACGATTTATCTAATTTACACGAAATTGCTTCTGGGGGCGCACCTCTTTCGAAAGAAGTCGGGGAAGCGGT
TGCAAAACGCTTCCATCTTCCAGGGATACGACAAGGATATGGGCTCACTGAGACTACATCAGCTATTCTG
ATTACACCCGAGGGGGATGATAAACCGGGCGCGGTCGGTAAAGTTGTTCCATTTTTTGAAGCGAAGGTTG
TGGATCTGGATACCGGGAAAACGCTGGGCGTTAATCAGAGAGGCGAATTATGTGTCAGAGGACCTTTGAT
TTTGTCCGGTTATGTAAACAATCCGGAAGCGACCAACGCCTTGATTGACAAGGATGGATGGCTACATTCT
GGAGACATAGCTTACTGGGACGAAGACGAACACTTCTTCATAGTTGACCGCTTGAAGTCTTTAATTAAAT
ACAAAGGGTATCAGGTGGCCCCCGCTGAATTGGAATCGATATTGTTACAACACCCCAACATCTTCGACGC
GGGCGTGGCAGGTCTTCCCGACGATGACGCCGGTGAACTTCCCGCCGCCGTTGTTGTTTTGGAGCACGGA
AAGACGTTGACGGAAAAAGAGATCGTGGATTACGTCGCCAGTCAAGTAACAACCGCGAAAAAGTTGCGCG
GAGGAGTTGTGTTTGTGGACGAAGTACCGAAAGGTCTTACCGGAAAACTCGACGCAAGAAAAATCAGAGA
GATCCTCATAAAGGCCAAGAAGGGCGGAAAGTCCAAATTGGGTAAGCCTATCCCTAACCCTCTCCTCGGT
CTCGATTCTACGTAAGAATTCGCTAGCTTCCCTAAGTCCAACTACCAAACTGGGGATTCCTGGGCCCTGA
AGAAGGGCCCCTCGACTAGTCCAAATACAAACTGGGCCCTGAAGAAGGGCCCATATAGGGCCCTGAAGAA
GGGCCCTATCGAGGATATTATCTCGACTAAGTCCAACTACAAACTGGGCCCTGAAGAAGGGCCCATATAG
GGCCCTGAAGAAGGGCCCTATCGAGGATATTATCTCGAGGTCACCCATTCGAAGGTAAGCCTATCCCTAA
CCCTCTCCTCGGTCTCGATTCTACGCGTACCGGTCATCATCACCATCACCATTGAGTTTAAACCCGCTGA
TCAGCCTCGACTGTGCCTTCTAAGGCCTGAGCTCGCTGATCAGCCTCGATCGAGGATCCAGACATGATAA
GATACATTGATGAGTTTGGACAAACCACAACTAGAATGCAGTGAAAAAAATGCTTTATTTGTGAAATTTG
TGATGCTATTGCTGCGGCCGCATACAAAGGATCTGGCTGCTAAAAAAAAAAAAAAAAAAAAAAAAAAAAA
AAAAAAAAAAAAAAAAAAAAAAAAAAAAAAAAAAAAAAAAAAAAAAAAAAAAAAAAAAAAAAAAAAAACC
CCCCCTGTCACCGGATGTGTTTTCCGGTCTGATGAGTCCGTGAGGACGAAACAGGGAATTCGATATCAAG
CTTATCGATACCGTCGACCGATGCCCTTGAGAGCCTTCAACCCAGTCAGCTCCTTCCGGTGGGCGCGGGG
CATGACTATCGTCGCCGCACTTATGACTGTCTTCTTTATCATGCAACTCGTAGGACAGGTGCCGGCAGCG
CTCTGGGTCATTTTCGGCGAGGACCGCTTTCGCTGGAGCGCGACGATGATCGGCCTGTCGCTTGCGGTAT
TCGGAATCTTGCACGCCCTCGCTCAAGCCTTCGTCACTGGTCCCGCCACCAAACGTTTCGGCGAGAAGCA
GGCCATTATCGCCGGCATGGCGGCCGACGCGCTGGGCTACGTCTTGCTGGCGTTCGCGACGCGAGGCTGG
ATGGCCTTCCCCATTATGATTCTTCTCGCTTCCGGCGGCATCGGGATGCCCGCGTTGCAGGCCATGCTGT
CCAGGCAGGTAGATGACGACCATCAGGGACAGCTTCAAGGCCAGCAAAAGGCCAGGAACCGTAAAAAGGC
CGCGTTGCTGGCGTTTTTCCATAGGCTCCGCCCCCCTGACGAGCATCACAAAAATCGACGCTCAAGTCAG
AGGTGGCGAAACCCGACAGGACTATAAAGATACCAGGCGTTTCCCCCTGGAAGCTCCCTCGTGCGCTCTC
CTGTTCCGACCCTGCCGCTTACCGGATACCTGTCCGCCTTTCTCCCTTCGGGAAGCGTGGCGCTTTCTCA
ATGCTCACGCTGTAGGTATCTCAGTTCGGTGTAGGTCGTTCGCTCCAAGCTGGGCTGTGTGCACGAACCC
CCCGTTCAGCCCGACCGCTGCGCCTTATCCGGTAACTATCGTCTTGAGTCCAACCCGGTAAGACACGACT
TATCGCCACTGGCAGCAGCCACTGGTAACAGGATTAGCAGAGCGAGGTATGTAGGCGGTGCTACAGAGTT
CTTGAAGTGGTGGCCTAACTACGGCTACACTAGAAGGACAGTATTTGGTATCTGCGCTCTGCTGAAGCCA
GTTACCTTCGGAAAAAGAGTTGGTAGCTCTTGATCCGGCAAACAAACCACCGCTGGTAGCGGTGGTTTTT
TTGTTTGCAAGCAGCAGATTACGCGCAGAAAAAAAGGATCTCAAGAAGATCCTTTGATCTTTTCTACGGG
GTCTGACGCTCAGTGGAACGAAAACTCACGTTAAGGGATTTTGGTCATGAGATTATCAAAAAGGATCTTC
ACCTAGATCCTTTTAAATTAAAAATGAAGTTTTAAATCAATCTAAAGTATATATGAGTAAACTTGGTCTG
ACAGTTACCAATGCTTAATCAGTGAGGCACCTATCTCAGCGATCTGTCTATTTCGTTCATCCATAGTTGC
CTGACTCCCCGTCGTGTAGATAACTACGATACGGGAGGGCTTACCATCTGGCCCCAGTGCTGCAATGATA
CCGCGAGACCCACGCTCACCGGCTCCAGATTTATCAGCAATAAACCAGCCAGCCGGAAGGGCCGAGCGCA
GAAGTGGTCCTGCAACTTTATCCGCCTCCATCCAGTCTATTAATTGTTGCCGGGAAGCTAGAGTAAGTAG
TTCGCCAGTTAATAGTTTGCGCAACGTTGTTGCCATTGCTGCAGGCATCGTGGTGTCACGCTCGTCGTTT
GGTATGGCTTCATTCAGCTCCGGTTCCCAACGATCAAGGCGAGTTACATGATCCCCCATGTTGTGCAAAA
AAGCGGTTAGCTCCTTCGGTCCTCCGATCGTTGTCAGAAGTAAGTTGGCCGCAGTGTTATCACTCATGGT
TATGGCAGCACTGCATAATTCTCTTACTGTCATGCCATCCGTAAGATGCTTTTCTGTGACTGGTGAGTAC
TCAACCAAGTCATTCTGAGAATAGTGTATGCGGCGACCGAGTTGCTCTTGCCCGGCGTCAACACGGGATA
ATACCGCGCCACATAGCAGAACTTTAAAAGTGCTCATCATTGGAAAACGTTCTTCGGGGCGAAAACTCTC
AAGGATCTTACCGCTGTTGAGATCCAGTTCGATGTAACCCACTCGTGCACCCAACTGATCTTCAGCATCT
TTTACTTTCACCAGCGTTTCTGGGTGAGCAAAAACAGGAAGGCAAAATGCCGCAAAAAAGGGAATAAGGG
CGACACGGAAATGTTGAATACTCATACTCTTCCTTTTTCAATATTATTGAAGCATTTATCAGGGTTATTG
TCTCATGAGCGGATACATATTTGAATGTATTTAGAAAAATAAACAAATAGGGGTTCCGCGCACATTTCCC
CGAAAAGTGCCACCTGACGTCTAAGAAACCATTATTATCATGACATTAACCTATAAAAATAGGCGTATCA
CGAGGCCCTTTCGT
